Addgene plasmid #118168: lentiSAMv2 EGFP-guide3
Purpose: CRISPRa negative control. Catalytically inactive Cas9 from S. pyogenes and VP64 with 2A-BlastR, and sgRNA3 against the EGFP CDS
Depositing lab: Jorge Ferrer. Depositing organization: Imperial College London. Publication: Human pancreatic islet three-dimensional chromatin architecture provides insights into the genetics of type 2 diabetes. Miguel-Escalada I, Bonas-Guarch S, Cebola I, Ponsa-Cobas J, Mendieta-Esteban J, Atla G, Javierre BM, Rolando DMY, Farabella I, Morgan CC, Garcia-Hurtado J, Beucher A, Moran I, Pasquali L, Ramos-Rodriguez M, Appel EVR, Linneberg A, Gjesing AP, Witte DR, Pedersen O, Grarup N, Ravassard P, Torrents D, Mercader JM, Piemonti L, Berney T, de Koning EJP, Kerr-Conte J, Pattou F, Fedko IO, Groop L, Prokopenko I, Hansen T, Marti-Renom MA, Fraser P, Ferrer J. Nat Genet. 2019 Jun 28. pii: 10.1038/s41588-019-0457-0. doi: 10.1038/s41588-019-0457-0. PubMed 31253982.
Backbone
  Vector backbone: lentiSAMv2
  Backbone manufacturer: Feng Zhang (Addgene #75112)
  Vector type: Mammalian Expression, Lentiviral, CRISPR
  Selectable markers: Blasticidin
Growth in bacteria
  Bacterial resistance: Ampicillin, 100 μg/mL
  Growth temperature: 37°C
  Growth strain: Stbl3
  Copy number: High Copy
Gene/Insert
  Gene/Insert name: dCas9-VP64-2A-BlastR
  gRNA/shRNA sequence: GATGCCGTTCTTCTGCTTGT
  Species: H. sapiens (human)
  Promoter: EF1a core and U6
  Cloning method: Restriction Enzyme; 5′ cloning site Unknown (destroyed during cloning); 3′ cloning site Unknown (destroyed during cloning)
  Sequencing primers: 5′ GATCCGCCACCATGGATGC
Terms and licenses: Academic/Nonprofit Terms; Industry Terms: Not Available to Industry
Depositor comments: Please visit https://www.biorxiv.org/content/early/2018/08/27/400291 for bioRxiv preprint.
How to cite: lentiSAMv2 EGFP-guide3 was a gift from Jorge Ferrer (Addgene plasmid # 118168 ; http://n2t.net/addgene:118168 ; RRID:Addgene_118168)
