[The description below was written by a language model from this plasmid's Addgene catalogue record and pLannotate feature annotations shown in this document.]
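Description:
lentiSAMv2 EGFP-guide3 is a lentiviral CRISPR activation (CRISPRa) plasmid built on the lentiSAMv2 backbone and intended as a negative control for mammalian, human-cell experiments. It is propagated in E. coli through a high-copy ColE1/pUC-type origin with ampicillin resistance. The backbone also carries an f1 origin and an SV40/EM7-driven bleomycin/Zeocin resistance cassette that lies outside the viral transfer region. The transfer cassette begins with a CMV enhancer/promoter fused to a truncated HIV-1 5' LTR, followed by the Ψ packaging signal, a gag fragment, the RRE and the cPPT/CTS. It ends with a WPRE and a second truncated LTR, followed by a bGH polyadenylation signal. These elements allow the RNA genome to be packaged, exported in a Rev-dependent manner and integrated into target cells when packaging functions are supplied in trans.

Two expression units make up the payload. A human U6 promoter drives an sgRNA whose spacer targets the EGFP coding sequence; the short "VC155" hit next to U6 most likely reflects this spacer matching a GFP-family sequence. The S. pyogenes guide scaffold contains two MS2 stem loops, which in the SAM system recruit MS2 coat protein–activator fusions supplied separately. An EF-1α core promoter expresses NLS-tagged, catalytically dead Cas9 (D10A/N863A). According to the catalogue entry, dCas9 is fused to VP64 and linked through a 2A peptide to blasticidin S deaminase. The VP64 and 2A segments are not individually annotated in the feature table, but an unannotated gap between dCas9 and BSD is consistent with them. Blasticidin selects transduced cells. Because the guide targets EGFP rather than an endogenous human locus, the construct serves as a non-targeting comparison for activation experiments.
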