Features (pLannotate 1.2.2; 39 found; start..end, strand, type, name):
     18..36      +  misc_RNA       MS2 stem loop: stem loop that binds the bacteriophage MS2 coat protein
     47..83      +  misc_RNA       gRNA scaffold (fragment): guide RNA scaffold for the Streptococcus pyogenes CRISPR/Cas9 system
     88..106     +  misc_RNA       MS2 stem loop: stem loop that binds the bacteriophage MS2 coat protein
    117..136     +  misc_RNA       gRNA scaffold (fragment): guide RNA scaffold for the Streptococcus pyogenes CRISPR/Cas9 system
    149..167     +  CDS            small t antigen (fragment): SV40 (simian virus 40) small t antigen
    193..404     +  promoter       EF-1α core promoter: core promoter for human elongation factor EF-1α
    421..468     +  CDS            nucleoplasmin NLS: bipartite nuclear localization signal from nucleoplasmin
    468..4569    +  CDS            dCas9 (fragment): catalytically dead mutant of the Cas9 endonuclease from the Streptococcus pyogenes Type II CRISPR/Cas system RNA-guided DNA-binding protein that lacks endonuclease activity due to the D10A mutation in the RuvC catalytic domain and the N863A mutation in the HNH catalytic domain
   4894..5292    +  CDS            BSD: blasticidin S deaminase; Aspergillus terreus BSD; confers resistance to blasticidin
   5293..5314    +  misc_feature   MCS (fragment): pBluescript multiple cloning site
   5317..5905    +  misc_feature   WPRE: woodchuck hepatitis virus posttranscriptional regulatory element
   5842..6423    +  CDS            nef (fragment): NEF_HV1H2 - Experimental evidence at protein level: Swiss-Prot protein existence level 1. Extracellular Nef protein targets CD4(+) T-lymphocytes for apoptosis by interacting with CXCR4 surface receptors. From Human immunodeficiency virus type 1 group M subtype B (isolate HXB2) (HIV-1).
   6430..6610    +  LTR            5' LTR (truncated): truncated 5' long terminal repeat (LTR) from HIV-1
   6642..6866    +  polyA_signal   bGH poly(A) signal: bovine growth hormone polyadenylation signal
   6870..6891    +  promoter       SV40 promoter (fragment): SV40 enhancer and early promoter
   6912..7340    +  rep_origin     f1 ori (sequence partly withheld): f1 bacteriophage origin of replication; arrow indicates direction of (+) strand synthesis
   7354..7683    +  promoter       SV40 promoter: SV40 enhancer and early promoter
   7731..7778    +  promoter       EM7 promoter: synthetic bacterial promoter&nbsp
   7797..8171    +  CDS            BleoR: antibiotic-binding protein; Sh ble from Streptoalloteichus hindustanus; confers resistance to bleomycin, phleomycin, and Zeocin™
   8181..8306    +  CDS            ble (fragment): BLE_KLEPN - Experimental evidence at protein level: Swiss-Prot protein existence level 1. Binding protein with a strong affinity to the bleomycin family of antibiotics. Binds to CL990; an antimitotic-antibiotic compound. From Klebsiella pneumoniae.
   8301..8422    +  polyA_signal   SV40 poly(A) signal: SV40 polyadenylation signal
   8493..8515    -  protein_bind   lac operator (fragment): The lac repressor binds to the lac operator to inhibit transcription in E. coli. This inhibition can be relieved by adding lactose or isopropyl-β-D-thiogalactopyranoside (IPTG). lac repressor encoded by lacI
   8519..8549    -  promoter       lac promoter: promoter for the E. coli lac operon
   8564..8585    -  protein_bind   CAP binding site: CAP binding activates transcription in the presence of cAMP. E. coli catabolite activator protein
   8598..8690    -  CDS            lacI (fragment): lac repressor; lacI; The lac repressor binds to the lac operator to inhibit transcription in E. coli. This inhibition can be relieved by adding lactose or isopropyl-β-D-thiogalactopyranoside (IPTG).
   8873..9461    -  rep_origin     ori: high-copy-number ColE1/pMB1/pBR322/pUC origin of replication
   9632..10492   -  CDS            AmpR: β-lactamase; bla; confers resistance to ampicillin, carbenicillin, and related antibiotics
  10493..10597   -  promoter       AmpR promoter: bla
  10656..10708   -  misc_feature   bom (fragment): basis of mobility region from pBR322
  10863..11242   +  enhancer       CMV enhancer: human cytomegalovirus immediate early enhancer
  11243..11442   +  promoter       CMV promoter: human cytomegalovirus (CMV) immediate early promoter
  11460..11640   +  LTR            5' LTR (truncated): truncated 5' long terminal repeat (LTR) from HIV-1
  11687..11812   +  misc_feature   HIV-1 Ψ: packaging signal of human immunodeficiency virus type 1
  11796..12159   +  CDS            HIV-1 gag (fragment): gag protein from human immunodeficiency virus 1; gag
  12305..12538   +  misc_feature   RRE: The Rev response element (RRE) of HIV-1 allows for Rev-dependent mRNA export from the nucleus to the cytoplasm.
  12915..13015   +  CDS            Rev (fragment): human immunodeficiency virus 1 (HIV-1) Rev protein; rev; enhances nuclear export of unspliced and incompletely spliced viral mRNAs
  13065..13182   +  misc_feature   cPPT/CTS: central polypurine tract and central termination sequence of HIV-1
  13232..13472   +  promoter       U6 promoter: RNA polymerase III promoter for human U6 snRNA
  13482..13501   -  CDS            VC155 (fragment): C-terminal fragment of mVenus for use in bimolecular fluorescence complementation (BiFC) (Kodama and Hu, 2010)
>Addgene plasmid #118168 | lentiSAMv2 EGFP-guide3 | addgene full sequence | sequence record 239641 | Addgene NGS Result
GTTTTAGAGCTAGGCCAACATGAGGATCACCCATGTCTGCAGGGCCTAGCAAGTTAAAATAAGGCTAGTC
CGTTATCAACTTGGCCAACATGAGGATCACCCATGTCTGCAGGGCCAAGTGGCACCGAGTCGGTGCTTTT
TTTGGATCCTAGGTCTTGAAAGGAGTGGGAATTGGCTCCGGTGCCCGTCAGTGGGCAGAGCGCACATCGC
CCACAGTCCCCGAGAAGTTGGGGGGAGGGGTCGGCAATTGATCCGGTGCCTAGAGAAGGTGGCGCGGGGT
AAACTGGGAAAGTGATGTCGTGTACTGGCTCCGCCTTTTTCCCGAGGGTGGGGGAGAACCGTATATAAGT
GCAGTAGTCGCCGTGAACGTTCTTTTTCGCAACGGGTTTGCCGCCAGAACACAGGCGTACGGCCACCATG
AAAAGGCCGGCGGCCACGAAAAAGGCCGGCCAGGCAAAAAAGAAAAAGGACAAGAAGTACAGCATCGGCC
TGGCCATCGGCACCAACTCTGTGGGCTGGGCCGTGATCACCGACGAGTACAAGGTGCCCAGCAAGAAATT
CAAGGTGCTGGGCAACACCGACCGGCACAGCATCAAGAAGAACCTGATCGGAGCCCTGCTGTTCGACAGC
GGCGAAACAGCCGAGGCCACCCGGCTGAAGAGAACCGCCAGAAGAAGATACACCAGACGGAAGAACCGGA
TCTGCTATCTGCAAGAGATCTTCAGCAACGAGATGGCCAAGGTGGACGACAGCTTCTTCCACAGACTGGA
AGAGTCCTTCCTGGTGGAAGAGGATAAGAAGCACGAGCGGCACCCCATCTTCGGCAACATCGTGGACGAG
GTGGCCTACCACGAGAAGTACCCCACCATCTACCACCTGAGAAAGAAACTGGTGGACAGCACCGACAAGG
CCGACCTGCGGCTGATCTATCTGGCCCTGGCCCACATGATCAAGTTCCGGGGCCACTTCCTGATCGAGGG
CGACCTGAACCCCGACAACAGCGACGTGGACAAGCTGTTCATCCAGCTGGTGCAGACCTACAACCAGCTG
TTCGAGGAAAACCCCATCAACGCCAGCGGCGTGGACGCCAAGGCCATCCTGTCTGCCAGACTGAGCAAGA
GCAGACGGCTGGAAAATCTGATCGCCCAGCTGCCCGGCGAGAAGAAGAATGGCCTGTTCGGCAACCTGAT
TGCCCTGAGCCTGGGCCTGACCCCCAACTTCAAGAGCAACTTCGACCTGGCCGAGGATGCCAAACTGCAG
CTGAGCAAGGACACCTACGACGACGACCTGGACAACCTGCTGGCCCAGATCGGCGACCAGTACGCCGACC
TGTTTCTGGCCGCCAAGAACCTGTCCGACGCCATCCTGCTGAGCGACATCCTGAGAGTGAACACCGAGAT
CACCAAGGCCCCCCTGAGCGCCTCTATGATCAAGAGATACGACGAGCACCACCAGGACCTGACCCTGCTG
AAAGCTCTCGTGCGGCAGCAGCTGCCTGAGAAGTACAAAGAGATTTTCTTCGACCAGAGCAAGAACGGCT
ACGCCGGCTACATTGACGGCGGAGCCAGCCAGGAAGAGTTCTACAAGTTCATCAAGCCCATCCTGGAAAA
GATGGACGGCACCGAGGAACTGCTCGTGAAGCTGAACAGAGAGGACCTGCTGCGGAAGCAGCGGACCTTC
GACAACGGCAGCATCCCCCACCAGATCCACCTGGGAGAGCTGCACGCCATTCTGCGGCGGCAGGAAGATT
TTTACCCATTCCTGAAGGACAACCGGGAAAAGATCGAGAAGATCCTGACCTTCCGCATCCCCTACTACGT
GGGCCCTCTGGCCAGGGGAAACAGCAGATTCGCCTGGATGACCAGAAAGAGCGAGGAAACCATCACCCCC
TGGAACTTCGAGGAAGTGGTGGACAAGGGCGCTTCCGCCCAGAGCTTCATCGAGCGGATGACCAACTTCG
ATAAGAACCTGCCCAACGAGAAGGTGCTGCCCAAGCACAGCCTGCTGTACGAGTACTTCACCGTGTATAA
CGAGCTGACCAAAGTGAAATACGTGACCGAGGGAATGAGAAAGCCCGCCTTCCTGAGCGGCGAGCAGAAA
AAGGCCATCGTGGACCTGCTGTTCAAGACCAACCGGAAAGTGACCGTGAAGCAGCTGAAAGAGGACTACT
TCAAGAAAATCGAGTGCTTCGACTCCGTGGAAATCTCCGGCGTGGAAGATCGGTTCAACGCCTCCCTGGG
CACATACCACGATCTGCTGAAAATTATCAAGGACAAGGACTTCCTGGACAATGAGGAAAACGAGGACATT
CTGGAAGATATCGTGCTGACCCTGACACTGTTTGAGGACAGAGAGATGATCGAGGAACGGCTGAAAACCT
ATGCCCACCTGTTCGACGACAAAGTGATGAAGCAGCTGAAGCGGCGGAGATACACCGGCTGGGGCAGGCT
GAGCCGGAAGCTGATCAACGGCATCCGGGACAAGCAGTCCGGCAAGACAATCCTGGATTTCCTGAAGTCC
GACGGCTTCGCCAACAGAAACTTCATGCAGCTGATCCACGACGACAGCCTGACCTTTAAAGAGGACATCC
AGAAAGCCCAGGTGTCCGGCCAGGGCGATAGCCTGCACGAGCACATTGCCAATCTGGCCGGCAGCCCCGC
CATTAAGAAGGGCATCCTGCAGACAGTGAAGGTGGTGGACGAGCTCGTGAAAGTGATGGGCCGGCACAAG
CCCGAGAACATCGTGATCGAAATGGCCAGAGAGAACCAGACCACCCAGAAGGGACAGAAGAACAGCCGCG
AGAGAATGAAGCGGATCGAAGAGGGCATCAAAGAGCTGGGCAGCCAGATCCTGAAAGAACACCCCGTGGA
AAACACCCAGCTGCAGAACGAGAAGCTGTACCTGTACTACCTGCAGAATGGGCGGGATATGTACGTGGAC
CAGGAACTGGACATCAACCGGCTGTCCGACTACGATGTGGACCACATCGTGCCTCAGAGCTTTCTGAAGG
ACGACTCCATCGACAACAAGGTGCTGACCAGAAGCGACAAGGCCCGGGGCAAGAGCGACAACGTGCCCTC
CGAAGAGGTCGTGAAGAAGATGAAGAACTACTGGCGGCAGCTGCTGAACGCCAAGCTGATTACCCAGAGA
AAGTTCGACAATCTGACCAAGGCCGAGAGAGGCGGCCTGAGCGAACTGGATAAGGCCGGCTTCATCAAGA
GACAGCTGGTGGAAACCCGGCAGATCACAAAGCACGTGGCACAGATCCTGGACTCCCGGATGAACACTAA
GTACGACGAGAATGACAAGCTGATCCGGGAAGTGAAAGTGATCACCCTGAAGTCCAAGCTGGTGTCCGAT
TTCCGGAAGGATTTCCAGTTTTACAAAGTGCGCGAGATCAACAACTACCACCACGCCCACGACGCCTACC
TGAACGCCGTCGTGGGAACCGCCCTGATCAAAAAGTACCCTAAGCTGGAAAGCGAGTTCGTGTACGGCGA
CTACAAGGTGTACGACGTGCGGAAGATGATCGCCAAGAGCGAGCAGGAAATCGGCAAGGCTACCGCCAAG
TACTTCTTCTACAGCAACATCATGAACTTTTTCAAGACCGAGATTACCCTGGCCAACGGCGAGATCCGGA
AGCGGCCTCTGATCGAGACAAACGGCGAAACCGGGGAGATCGTGTGGGATAAGGGCCGGGATTTTGCCAC
CGTGCGGAAAGTGCTGAGCATGCCCCAAGTGAATATCGTGAAAAAGACCGAGGTGCAGACAGGCGGCTTC
AGCAAAGAGTCTATCCTGCCCAAGAGGAACAGCGATAAGCTGATCGCCAGAAAGAAGGACTGGGACCCTA
AGAAGTACGGCGGCTTCGACAGCCCCACCGTGGCCTATTCTGTGCTGGTGGTGGCCAAAGTGGAAAAGGG
CAAGTCCAAGAAACTGAAGAGTGTGAAAGAGCTGCTGGGGATCACCATCATGGAAAGAAGCAGCTTCGAG
AAGAATCCCATCGACTTTCTGGAAGCCAAGGGCTACAAAGAAGTGAAAAAGGACCTGATCATCAAGCTGC
CTAAGTACTCCCTGTTCGAGCTGGAAAACGGCCGGAAGAGAATGCTGGCCTCTGCCGGCGAACTGCAGAA
GGGAAACGAACTGGCCCTGCCCTCCAAATATGTGAACTTCCTGTACCTGGCCAGCCACTATGAGAAGCTG
AAGGGCTCCCCCGAGGATAATGAGCAGAAACAGCTGTTTGTGGAACAGCACAAGCACTACCTGGACGAGA
TCATCGAGCAGATCAGCGAGTTCTCCAAGAGAGTGATCCTGGCCGACGCTAATCTGGACAAAGTGCTGTC
CGCCTACAACAAGCACCGGGATAAGCCCATCAGAGAGCAGGCCGAGAATATCATCCACCTGTTTACCCTG
ACCAATCTGGGAGCCCCTGCCGCCTTCAAGTACTTTGACACCACCATCGACCGGAAGAGGTACACCAGCA
CCAAAGAGGTGCTGGACGCCACCCTGATCCACCAGAGCATCACCGGCCTGTACGAGACACGGATCGACCT
GTCTCAGCTGGGAGGCGACAGCGCTGGAGGAGGTGGAAGCGGAGGAGGAGGAAGCGGAGGAGGAGGTAGC
GGACCTAAGAAAAAGAGGAAGGTGGCGGCCGCTGGATCCGGACGGGCTGACGCATTGGACGATTTTGATC
TGGATATGCTGGGAAGTGACGCCCTCGATGATTTTGACCTTGACATGCTTGGTTCGGATGCCCTTGATGA
CTTTGACCTCGACATGCTCGGCAGTGACGCCCTTGATGATTTCGACCTGGACATGCTGATTAACTGTACA
GGCAGTGGAGAGGGCAGAGGAAGTCTGCTAACATGCGGTGACGTCGAGGAGAATCCTGGCCCAATGGCCA
AGCCTTTGTCTCAAGAAGAATCCACCCTCATTGAAAGAGCAACGGCTACAATCAACAGCATCCCCATCTC
TGAAGACTACAGCGTCGCCAGCGCAGCTCTCTCTAGCGACGGCCGCATCTTCACTGGTGTCAATGTATAT
CATTTTACTGGGGGACCTTGTGCAGAACTCGTGGTGCTGGGCACTGCTGCTGCTGCGGCAGCTGGCAACC
TGACTTGTATCGTCGCGATCGGAAATGAGAACAGGGGCATCTTGAGCCCCTGCGGACGGTGCCGACAGGT
GCTTCTCGATCTGCATCCTGGGATCAAAGCCATAGTGAAGGACAGTGATGGACAGCCGACGGCAGTTGGG
ATTCGTGAATTGCTGCCCTCTGGTTATGTGTGGGAGGGCTAAGAATTCGATATCAAGCTTATCGGTAATC
AACCTCTGGATTACAAAATTTGTGAAAGATTGACTGGTATTCTTAACTATGTTGCTCCTTTTACGCTATG
TGGATACGCTGCTTTAATGCCTTTGTATCATGCTATTGCTTCCCGTATGGCTTTCATTTTCTCCTCCTTG
TATAAATCCTGGTTGCTGTCTCTTTATGAGGAGTTGTGGCCCGTTGTCAGGCAACGTGGCGTGGTGTGCA
CTGTGTTTGCTGACGCAACCCCCACTGGTTGGGGCATTGCCACCACCTGTCAGCTCCTTTCCGGGACTTT
CGCTTTCCCCCTCCCTATTGCCACGGCGGAACTCATCGCCGCCTGCCTTGCCCGCTGCTGGACAGGGGCT
CGGCTGTTGGGCACTGACAATTCCGTGGTGTTGTCGGGGAAATCATCGTCCTTTCCTTGGCTGCTCGCCT
GTGTTGCCACCTGGATTCTGCGCGGGACGTCCTTCTGCTACGTCCCTTCGGCCCTCAATCCAGCGGACCT
TCCTTCCCGCGGCCTGCTGCCGGCTCTGCGGCCTCTTCCGCGTCTTCGCCTTCGCCCTCAGACGAGTCGG
ATCTCCCTTTGGGCCGCCTCCCCGCATCGATACCGTCGACCTCGAGACCTAGAAAAACATGGAGCAATCA
CAAGTAGCAATACAGCAGCTACCAATGCTGATTGTGCCTGGCTAGAAGCACAAGAGGAGGAGGAGGTGGG
TTTTCCAGTCACACCTCAGGTACCTTTAAGACCAATGACTTACAAGGCAGCTGTAGATCTTAGCCACTTT
TTAAAAGAAAAGGGGGGACTGGAAGGGCTAATTCACTCCCAACGAAGACAAGATATCCTTGATCTGTGGA
TCTACCACACACAAGGCTACTTCCCTGATTGGCAGAACTACACACCAGGGCCAGGGATCAGATATCCACT
GACCTTTGGATGGTGCTACAAGCTAGTACCAGTTGAGCAAGAGAAGGTAGAAGAAGCCAATGAAGGAGAG
AACACCCGCTTGTTACACCCTGTGAGCCTGCATGGGATGGATGACCCGGAGAGAGAAGTATTAGAGTGGA
GGTTTGACAGCCGCCTAGCATTTCATCACATGGCCCGAGAGCTGCATCCGGACTGTACTGGGTCTCTCTG
GTTAGACCAGATCTGAGCCTGGGAGCTCTCTGGCTAACTAGGGAACCCACTGCTTAAGCCTCAATAAAGC
TTGCCTTGAGTGCTTCAAGTAGTGTGTGCCCGTCTGTTGTGTGACTCTGGTAACTAGAGATCCCTCAGAC
CCTTTTAGTCAGTGTGGAAAATCTCTAGCAGGGCCCGTTTAAACCCGCTGATCAGCCTCGACTGTGCCTT
CTAGTTGCCAGCCATCTGTTGTTTGCCCCTCCCCCGTGCCTTCCTTGACCCTGGAAGGTGCCACTCCCAC
TGTCCTTTCCTAATAAAATGAGGAAATTGCATCGCATTGTCTGAGTAGGTGTCATTCTATTCTGGGGGGT
GGGGTGGGGCAGGACAGCAAGGGGGAGGATTGGGAAGACAATAGCAGGCATGCTGGGGATGCGGTGGGCT
CTATGGCTTCTGAGGCGGAAAGAACCAGCTGGGGCTCTAGGGGGTATCCCC
[124 nt withheld, positions 6912-7035]
C
[91 nt withheld, positions 7037-7127]
A
[49 nt withheld, positions 7129-7177]
CCTTTGACGTTGGAGTCCACGTTCTTT
[37 nt withheld, positions 7205-7241]
ACCCTATCTCGGTCTATTCTTTTGATTTATAAGGGATTTTGCCGATTTCGGCCTATTGGTTAAAAAATGA
GCTGATTTAACAAAAATTTAACGCGAATTAATTCTGTGGAATGTGTGTCAGTTAGGGTGTGGAAAGTCCC
CAGGCTCCCCAGCAGGCAGAAGTATGCAAAGCATGCATCTCAATTAGTCAGCAACCAGGTGTGGAAAGTC
CCCAGGCTCCCCAGCAGGCAGAAGTATGCAAAGCATGCATCTCAATTAGTCAGCAACCATAGTCCCGCCC
CTAACTCCGCCCATCCCGCCCCTAACTCCGCCCAGTTCCGCCCATTCTCCGCCCCATGGCTGACTAATTT
TTTTTATTTATGCAGAGGCCGAGGCCGCCTCTGCCTCTGAGCTATTCCAGAAGTAGTGAGGAGGCTTTTT
TGGAGGCCTAGGCTTTTGCAAAAAGCTCCCGGGAGCTTGTATATCCATTTTCGGATCTGATCAGCACGTG
TTGACAATTAATCATCGGCATAGTATATCGGCATAGTATAATACGACAAGGTGAGGAACTAAACCATGGC
CAAGTTGACCAGTGCCGTTCCGGTGCTCACCGCGCGCGACGTCGCCGGAGCGGTCGAGTTCTGGACCGAC
CGGCTCGGGTTCTCCCGGGACTTCGTGGAGGACGACTTCGCCGGTGTGGTCCGGGACGACGTGACCCTGT
TCATCAGCGCGGTCCAGGACCAGGTGGTGCCGGACAACACCCTGGCCTGGGTGTGGGTGCGCGGCCTGGA
CGAGCTGTACGCCGAGTGGTCGGAGGTCGTGTCCACGAACTTCCGGGACGCCTCCGGGCCGGCCATGACC
GAGATCGGCGAGCAGCCGTGGGGGCGGGAGTTCGCCCTGCGCGACCCGGCCGGCAACTGCGTGCACTTCG
TGGCCGAGGAGCAGGACTGACACGTGCTACGAGATTTCGATTCCACCGCCGCCTTCTATGAAAGGTTGGG
CTTCGGAATCGTTTTCCGGGACGCCGGCTGGATGATCCTCCAGCGCGGGGATCTCATGCTGGAGTTCTTC
GCCCACCCCAACTTGTTTATTGCAGCTTATAATGGTTACAAATAAAGCAATAGCATCACAAATTTCACAA
ATAAAGCATTTTTTTCACTGCATTCTAGTTGTGGTTTGTCCAAACTCATCAATGTATCTTATCATGTCTG
TATACCGTCGACCTCTAGCTAGAGCTTGGCGTAATCATGGTCATAGCTGTTTCCTGTGTGAAATTGTTAT
CCGCTCACAATTCCACACAACATACGAGCCGGAAGCATAAAGTGTAAAGCCTGGGGTGCCTAATGAGTGA
GCTAACTCACATTAATTGCGTTGCGCTCACTGCCCGCTTTCCAGTCGGGAAACCTGTCGTGCCAGCTGCA
TTAATGAATCGGCCAACGCGCGGGGAGAGGCGGTTTGCGTATTGGGCGCTCTTCCGCTTCCTCGCTCACT
GACTCGCTGCGCTCGGTCGTTCGGCTGCGGCGAGCGGTATCAGCTCACTCAAAGGCGGTAATACGGTTAT
CCACAGAATCAGGGGATAACGCAGGAAAGAACATGTGAGCAAAAGGCCAGCAAAAGGCCAGGAACCGTAA
AAAGGCCGCGTTGCTGGCGTTTTTCCATAGGCTCCGCCCCCCTGACGAGCATCACAAAAATCGACGCTCA
AGTCAGAGGTGGCGAAACCCGACAGGACTATAAAGATACCAGGCGTTTCCCCCTGGAAGCTCCCTCGTGC
GCTCTCCTGTTCCGACCCTGCCGCTTACCGGATACCTGTCCGCCTTTCTCCCTTCGGGAAGCGTGGCGCT
TTCTCATAGCTCACGCTGTAGGTATCTCAGTTCGGTGTAGGTCGTTCGCTCCAAGCTGGGCTGTGTGCAC
GAACCCCCCGTTCAGCCCGACCGCTGCGCCTTATCCGGTAACTATCGTCTTGAGTCCAACCCGGTAAGAC
ACGACTTATCGCCACTGGCAGCAGCCACTGGTAACAGGATTAGCAGAGCGAGGTATGTAGGCGGTGCTAC
AGAGTTCTTGAAGTGGTGGCCTAACTACGGCTACACTAGAAGAACAGTATTTGGTATCTGCGCTCTGCTG
AAGCCAGTTACCTTCGGAAAAAGAGTTGGTAGCTCTTGATCCGGCAAACAAACCACCGCTGGTAGCGGTG
GTTTTTTTGTTTGCAAGCAGCAGATTACGCGCAGAAAAAAAGGATCTCAAGAAGATCCTTTGATCTTTTC
TACGGGGTCTGACGCTCAGTGGAACGAAAACTCACGTTAAGGGATTTTGGTCATGAGATTATCAAAAAGG
ATCTTCACCTAGATCCTTTTAAATTAAAAATGAAGTTTTAAATCAATCTAAAGTATATATGAGTAAACTT
GGTCTGACAGTTACCAATGCTTAATCAGTGAGGCACCTATCTCAGCGATCTGTCTATTTCGTTCATCCAT
AGTTGCCTGACTCCCCGTCGTGTAGATAACTACGATACGGGAGGGCTTACCATCTGGCCCCAGTGCTGCA
ATGATACCGCGAGACCCACGCTCACCGGCTCCAGATTTATCAGCAATAAACCAGCCAGCCGGAAGGGCCG
AGCGCAGAAGTGGTCCTGCAACTTTATCCGCCTCCATCCAGTCTATTAATTGTTGCCGGGAAGCTAGAGT
AAGTAGTTCGCCAGTTAATAGTTTGCGCAACGTTGTTGCCATTGCTACAGGCATCGTGGTGTCACGCTCG
TCGTTTGGTATGGCTTCATTCAGCTCCGGTTCCCAACGATCAAGGCGAGTTACATGATCCCCCATGTTGT
GCAAAAAAGCGGTTAGCTCCTTCGGTCCTCCGATCGTTGTCAGAAGTAAGTTGGCCGCAGTGTTATCACT
CATGGTTATGGCAGCACTGCATAATTCTCTTACTGTCATGCCATCCGTAAGATGCTTTTCTGTGACTGGT
GAGTACTCAACCAAGTCATTCTGAGAATAGTGTATGCGGCGACCGAGTTGCTCTTGCCCGGCGTCAATAC
GGGATAATACCGCGCCACATAGCAGAACTTTAAAAGTGCTCATCATTGGAAAACGTTCTTCGGGGCGAAA
ACTCTCAAGGATCTTACCGCTGTTGAGATCCAGTTCGATGTAACCCACTCGTGCACCCAACTGATCTTCA
GCATCTTTTACTTTCACCAGCGTTTCTGGGTGAGCAAAAACAGGAAGGCAAAATGCCGCAAAAAAGGGAA
TAAGGGCGACACGGAAATGTTGAATACTCATACTCTTCCTTTTTCAATATTATTGAAGCATTTATCAGGG
TTATTGTCTCATGAGCGGATACATATTTGAATGTATTTAGAAAAATAAACAAATAGGGGTTCCGCGCACA
TTTCCCCGAAAAGTGCCACCTGACGTCGACGGATCGGGAGATCTCCCGATCCCCTATGGTGCACTCTCAG
TACAATCTGCTCTGATGCCGCATAGTTAAGCCAGTATCTGCTCCCTGCTTGTGTGTTGGAGGTCGCTGAG
TAGTGCGCGAGCAAAATTTAAGCTACAACAAGGCAAGGCTTGACCGACAATTGCATGAAGAATCTGCTTA
GGGTTAGGCGTTTTGCGCTGCTTCGCGATGTACGGGCCAGATATACGCGTTGACATTGATTATTGACTAG
TTATTAATAGTAATCAATTACGGGGTCATTAGTTCATAGCCCATATATGGAGTTCCGCGTTACATAACTT
ACGGTAAATGGCCCGCCTGGCTGACCGCCCAACGACCCCCGCCCATTGACGTCAATAATGACGTATGTTC
CCATAGTAACGCCAATAGGGACTTTCCATTGACGTCAATGGGTGGAGTATTTACGGTAAACTGCCCACTT
GGCAGTACATCAAGTGTATCATATGCCAAGTACGCCCCCTATTGACGTCAATGACGGTAAATGGCCCGCC
TGGCATTATGCCCAGTACATGACCTTATGGGACTTTCCTACTTGGCAGTACATCTACGTATTAGTCATCG
CTATTACCATGGTGATGCGGTTTTGGCAGTACATCAATGGGCGTGGATAGCGGTTTGACTCACGGGGATT
TCCAAGTCTCCACCCCATTGACGTCAATGGGAGTTTGTTTTGGCACCAAAATCAACGGGACTTTCCAAAA
TGTCGTAACAACTCCGCCCCATTGACGCAAATGGGCGGTAGGCGTGTACGGTGGGAGGTCTATATAAGCA
GCGCGTTTTGCCTGTACTGGGTCTCTCTGGTTAGACCAGATCTGAGCCTGGGAGCTCTCTGGCTAACTAG
GGAACCCACTGCTTAAGCCTCAATAAAGCTTGCCTTGAGTGCTTCAAGTAGTGTGTGCCCGTCTGTTGTG
TGACTCTGGTAACTAGAGATCCCTCAGACCCTTTTAGTCAGTGTGGAAAATCTCTAGCAGTGGCGCCCGA
ACAGGGACTTGAAAGCGAAAGGGAAACCAGAGGAGCTCTCTCGACGCAGGACTCGGCTTGCTGAAGCGCG
CACGGCAAGAGGCGAGGGGCGGCGACTGGTGAGTACGCCAAAAATTTTGACTAGCGGAGGCTAGAAGGAG
AGAGATGGGTGCGAGAGCGTCAGTATTAAGCGGGGGAGAATTAGATCGCGATGGGAAAAAATTCGGTTAA
GGCCAGGGGGAAAGAAAAAATATAAATTAAAACATATAGTATGGGCAAGCAGGGAGCTAGAACGATTCGC
AGTTAATCCTGGCCTGTTAGAAACATCAGAAGGCTGTAGACAAATACTGGGACAGCTACAACCATCCCTT
CAGACAGGATCAGAAGAACTTAGATCATTATATAATACAGTAGCAACCCTCTATTGTGTGCATCAAAGGA
TAGAGATAAAAGACACCAAGGAAGCTTTAGACAAGATAGAGGAAGAGCAAAACAAAAGTAAGACCACCGC
ACAGCAAGCGGCCGCTGATCTTCAGACCTGGAGGAGGAGATATGAGGGACAATTGGAGAAGTGAATTATA
TAAATATAAAGTAGTAAAAATTGAACCATTAGGAGTAGCACCCACCAAGGCAAAGAGAAGAGTGGTGCAG
AGAGAAAAAAGAGCAGTGGGAATAGGAGCTTTGTTCCTTGGGTTCTTGGGAGCAGCAGGAAGCACTATGG
GCGCAGCGTCAATGACGCTGACGGTACAGGCCAGACAATTATTGTCTGGTATAGTGCAGCAGCAGAACAA
TTTGCTGAGGGCTATTGAGGCGCAACAGCATCTGTTGCAACTCACAGTCTGGGGCATCAAGCAGCTCCAG
GCAAGAATCCTGGCTGTGGAAAGATACCTAAAGGATCAACAGCTCCTGGGGATTTGGGGTTGCTCTGGAA
AACTCATTTGCACCACTGCTGTGCCTTGGAATGCTAGTTGGAGTAATAAATCTCTGGAACAGATTTGGAA
TCACACGACCTGGATGGAGTGGGACAGAGAAATTAACAATTACACAAGCTTAATACACTCCTTAATTGAA
GAATCGCAAAACCAGCAAGAAAAGAATGAACAAGAATTATTGGAATTAGATAAATGGGCAAGTTTGTGGA
ATTGGTTTAACATAACAAATTGGCTGTGGTATATAAAATTATTCATAATGATAGTAGGAGGCTTGGTAGG
TTTAAGAATAGTTTTTGCTGTACTTTCTATAGTGAATAGAGTTAGGCAGGGATATTCACCATTATCGTTT
CAGACCCACCTCCCAACCCCGAGGGGACCCGACAGGCCCGAAGGAATAGAAGAAGAAGGTGGAGAGAGAG
ACAGAGACAGATCCATTCGATTAGTGAACGGATCGGCACTGCGTGCGCCAATTCTGCAGACAAATGGCAG
TATTCATCCACAATTTTAAAAGAAAAGGGGGGATTGGGGGGTACAGTGCAGGGGAAAGAATAGTAGACAT
AATAGCAACAGACATACAAACTAAAGAATTACAAAAACAAATTACAAAAATTCAAAATTTTCGGGTTTAT
TACAGGGACAGCAGAGATCCAGTTTGGTTAATTAGCTAGCGAGGGCCTATTTCCCATGATTCCTTCATAT
TTGCATATACGATACAAGGCTGTTAGAGAGATAATTGGAATTAATTTGACTGTAAACACAAAGATATTAG
TACAAAATACGTGACGTAGAAAGTAATAATTTCTTGGGTAGTTTGCAGTTTTAAAATTATGTTTTAAAAT
GGACTATCATATGCTTACCGTAACTTGAAAGTATTTCGATTTCTTGGCTTTATATATCTTGTGGAAAGGA
CGAAACACCGGATGCCGTTCTTCTGCTTGT
