>Addgene plasmid #118168 | lentiSAMv2 EGFP-guide3 | depositor partial sequence | sequence record 223239 | Guide RNA, MS2 stem loops, EF1a core promoter, NLS
NNNNNNNTNNTTGNAGTTTTAAATTATGTTTTAAATGGACTATCATATGCTTACCGTAACTTGAAAGTAT
TTCGATTTCTTGGCTTTATATATCTTGTGGAAAGGACGAAACACCGGATGCCGTTCTTCTGCTTGTGTTT
TAGAGCTAGGCCAACATGAGGATCACCCATGTCTGCAGGGCCTAGCAAGTTAAAATAAGGCTAGTCCGTT
ATCAACTTGGCCAACATGAGGATCACCCATGTCTGCAGGGCCAAGTGGCACCGAGTCGGTGCTTTTTTTG
GATCCTAGGTCTTGAAAGGAGTGGGAATTGGCTCCGGTGCCCGTCAGTGGGCAGAGCGCACATCGCCCAC
AGTCCCCGAGAAGTTGGGGGGAGGGGTCGGCAATTGATCCGGTGCCTAGAGAAGGTGGCGCGGGGTAAAC
TGGGAAAGTGATGTCGTGTACTGGCTCCGCCTTTTTCCCGAGGGTGGGGGAGAACCGTATATAAGTGCAG
TAGTCGCCGTGAACGTTCTTTTTCGCAACGGGTTTGCCGCCAGAACACAGGCGTACGGCCACCATGAAAA
GGCCGGCGGCCACGAAAAAGGCCGGCCAGGCAAAAAAGAAAAAGGACAAGAAGTACAGCATCGGCCTGGC
CATCGGCACCAACTCTGTGGGCTGGGCCGTGATCACCGACGAGTACAAGGTGCCCAGCAAGAAATTCAAG
GTGCTGGGCAACACCGACCGGCACAGCATCAAGAAGAACCTGATCGGAGCCCTGCTGTTCGACAGCGGCG
AAACAGCCGAGGCCACCCGGCTGAAGAGAACCGCCAGAAGAAGATACACCAGACGGAAGAACCGGATCTG
CTATCTGCAAGAGATCTTCAGCAACGAGATGGCCAAGGTGGACGACAGCTTCTTCCACAGACTGGAAGAG
TCCTTCCTGGTGGAAGAGGATAAGAAGCACGAGCGGCACCCCATCTTCGGCAACATCGTGGACGAGGTGG
CCTACCACGAGAAGTACCCCACCATCTACCACCTGAAAAAGAAACTGGTGGACAGCACCGACAAGGCCGA
CCTGCGGCTGATCTATCTGGCCCTGGCCCACATGATCAAGTTCCGGGGCCACTTCCTGATCGAGGGCGAC
CTGAACCCCAACAACAGCAACTTGGACAAACTGTTCATCCAGCTGGTGGCAGACCTACAACCAGCTTGTT
CAGAGAAAACCCCATCCACCCCCACCGGCGTGGAACCCCAAGGCCTTCCTGTCTGCCAAACTGAACAAAA
ACAAAAAGGTTGGAAAAACTTAATCGCCCACTTCCCCCGCGGAAAAAAAAAAAAGGCCTGTTCCCCCACC
CCTGTATGGCCTGAAACCTGGGCCCTGCACCCCAACTTTTAAAGAAAAACTTTACCATTGGCCAGAGAAG
CCAAATTACGGGTTTGGAAAGAGGACACTCCAAANACAAACCTGNNAAATCCGGTGTGGCCAATTAAGGG
AAACNTAGGCCNAACAATTGTT
